Addgene plasmid #191747: csr-1_son-1_vsfGFP9
Purpose: Test fluorescent properties in Neurospora crassa. Nuclear envelope fluorescent reporter.
Depositing lab: Jay C Dunlap. Depositing organization: Dartmouth College and Medical School. Publication: Optimized fluorescent proteins for 4-color and photoconvertible live-cell imaging in Neurospora crassa. Wang Z, Bartholomai BM, Loros JJ, Dunlap JC. Fungal Genet Biol. 2022 Dec 5:103763. doi: 10.1016/j.fgb.2022.103763. PubMed 36481248.
Backbone
  Vector backbone: pRS426
  Total vector size (bp): 11093
  Vector type: Bacterial Expression
  Selectable markers: Cyclosporin A
Growth in bacteria
  Bacterial resistance: Ampicillin, 100 μg/mL
  Growth temperature: 37°C
  Growth strain: DH5alpha
  Copy number: Unknown
Gene/Insert
  Gene/Insert name: NCU04288 (alt name: son-1)
  Species: Neurospora crassa
  Insert size (bp): 3383
  Entrez Gene: NCU04288 (a.k.a. NCU04288)
  Tag / fusion protein: vsfGFP-9 (C terminal on insert); NCU04502 promoter (N terminal on insert)
Terms and licenses: Academic/Nonprofit Terms; Industry Terms: Not Available to Industry
How to cite: csr-1_son-1_vsfGFP9 was a gift from Jay C Dunlap (Addgene plasmid # 191747 ; http://n2t.net/addgene:191747 ; RRID:Addgene_191747)
