[The description below was written by a language model from this plasmid's Addgene catalogue record and pLannotate feature annotations shown in this document.]
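Description:
csr-1_son-1_vsfGFP9 is an approximately 11.1 kb plasmid built on pRS426, a yeast–E. coli shuttle backbone, and made to deliver a fluorescent nuclear envelope reporter into the filamentous fungus Neurospora crassa. The backbone provides a high-copy ColE1/pUC-type origin and an ampicillin resistance gene (β-lactamase with its own promoter) for propagation in E. coli. It also carries the yeast 2μ origin and the URA3 auxotrophic marker, which allow maintenance and selection in Saccharomyces cerevisiae. An f1 phage origin and remnants of the lacZα/lac promoter cloning region are present as well. The repository lists the plasmid as a bacterial expression vector, but the payload is clearly meant for the fungus rather than for expression in bacteria.

The insert is the N. crassa gene NCU04288 (son-1), recorded as about 3.4 kb, driven by the NCU04502 promoter and fused at its C terminus to the green fluorescent protein vsfGFP-9. In the feature table, the son-1 coding region shows up as two fragments matched to the fission yeast mRNA export factor Rae1, lying directly upstream of the vsfGFP-9 reading frame. The split may reflect an intron in genomic sequence, though the record does not say so. The plasmid name and the listed selectable marker, cyclosporin A, suggest that the cassette is targeted to the csr-1 locus, where disruption confers cyclosporin A resistance. The flanking homology regions are not annotated as such, and the short fungal protein matches on one side of the insert may simply be similarity hits within that Neurospora sequence. The stated purpose is to test the fluorescent properties of vsfGFP-9 in N. crassa, using the SON-1 fusion as a nuclear envelope marker for live-cell imaging.
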