Features (pLannotate 1.2.2; 20 found; start..end, strand, type, name):
    527..1387    -  CDS            AmpR: β-lactamase; bla; confers resistance to ampicillin, carbenicillin, and related antibiotics
   1388..1492    -  promoter       AmpR promoter: bla
   1519..2861    -  rep_origin     2μ ori: yeast 2μ plasmid origin of replication
   2929..2964    +  CDS            rop (fragment): Rop protein, which maintains plasmids at low copy number; rop
   3066..3115    +  misc_feature   bom (fragment): basis of mobility region from pBR322
   3123..3338    +  promoter       URA3 promoter: S. cerevisiae URA3
   3339..4142    +  CDS            URA3: orotidine-5'-phosphate decarboxylase, required for uracil biosynthesis; S. cerevisiae URA3; yeast auxotrophic marker, counterselectable with 5-fluoroorotic acid (5-FOA)
   4221..4272    +  misc_feature   bom (fragment): basis of mobility region from pBR322
   4300..4728    -  rep_origin     f1 ori (sequence partly withheld): f1 bacteriophage origin of replication; arrow indicates direction of (+) strand synthesis
   4732..4866    -  CDS            lacZα (fragment): LacZα fragment of β-galactosidase; lacZ fragment
   4890..5216    -  CDS            YCTB_SCHPO (fragment): Experimental evidence at protein level: Swiss-Prot protein existence level 1. From Schizosaccharomyces pombe (strain 972 / ATCC 24843) (Fission yeast).
   5285..5365    -  CDS            ENT3 (fragment): ENT3_YEAST - Experimental evidence at protein level: Swiss-Prot protein existence level 1. Involved in the recruitment of clathrin to the Golgi network and endosomes to form clathrin coated vesicles. Plays a role in the trafficking of clathrin between the Golgi network and endosomes. Binds to membranes enriched in phosphatidylinositol-3,5-bisphosphate (PtdIns(3,5)P2) and, in association with VPS27, is involved in protein sorting at the multivesicular body (MVB). From Saccharomyces cerevisiae (strain ATCC 204508 / S288c) (Baker's yeast).
   6929..7714    +  CDS            rae1 (fragment): RAE1_SCHPO - Experimental evidence at protein level: Swiss-Prot protein existence level 1. Required for mitotic cell growth as well as for spore germination. Functions in cell cycle progression through trafficking of proteins required for mitosis. Has a role in the mRNA export process. From Schizosaccharomyces pombe (strain 972 / ATCC 24843) (Fission yeast).
   7768..8112    +  CDS            rae1 (fragment): RAE1_SCHPO - Experimental evidence at protein level: Swiss-Prot protein existence level 1. Required for mitotic cell growth as well as for spore germination. Functions in cell cycle progression through trafficking of proteins required for mitosis. Has a role in the mRNA export process. From Schizosaccharomyces pombe (strain 972 / ATCC 24843) (Fission yeast).
   8155..9213    +  CDS            vsfGFP-9: vsfGFP-9 is a basic (constitutively fluorescent) green fluorescent protein published in 2015, derived from Aequorea victoria. It has low acid sensitivity.
  10470..10492   -  protein_bind   lac operator (fragment): The lac repressor binds to the lac operator to inhibit transcription in E. coli. This inhibition can be relieved by adding lactose or isopropyl-β-D-thiogalactopyranoside (IPTG). lac repressor encoded by lacI
  10496..10526   -  promoter       lac promoter: promoter for the E. coli lac operon
  10541..10562   -  protein_bind   CAP binding site: CAP binding activates transcription in the presence of cAMP. E. coli catabolite activator protein
  10575..10667   -  CDS            lacI (fragment): lac repressor; lacI; The lac repressor binds to the lac operator to inhibit transcription in E. coli. This inhibition can be relieved by adding lactose or isopropyl-β-D-thiogalactopyranoside (IPTG).
  10850..356     -  rep_origin     ori (across the origin): high-copy-number ColE1/pMB1/pBR322/pUC origin of replication
>Addgene plasmid #191747 | csr-1_son-1_vsfGFP9 | addgene full sequence | sequence record 379327 | Addgene NGS Result
TTCGCTCCAAGCTGGGCTGTGTGCACGAACCCCCCGTTCAGCCCGACCGCTGCGCCTTATCCGGTAACTA
TCGTCTTGAGTCCAACCCGGTAAGACACGACTTATCGCCACTGGCAGCAGCCACTGGTAACAGGATTAGC
AGAGCGAGGTATGTAGGCGGTGCTACAGAGTTCTTGAAGTGGTGGCCTAACTACGGCTACACTAGAAGAA
CAGTATTTGGTATCTGCGCTCTGCTGAAGCCAGTTACCTTCGGAAAAAGAGTTGGTAGCTCTTGATCCGG
CAAACAAACCACCGCTGGTAGCGGTGGTTTTTTTGTTTGCAAGCAGCAGATTACGCGCAGAAAAAAAGGA
TCTCAAGAAGATCCTTTGATCTTTTCTACGGGGTCTGACGCTCAGTGGAACGAAAACTCACGTTAAGGGA
TTTTGGTCATGAGATTATCAAAAAGGATCTTCACCTAGATCCTTTTAAATTAAAAATGAAGTTTTAAATC
AATCTAAAGTATATATGAGTAAACTTGGTCTGACAGTTACCAATGCTTAATCAGTGAGGCACCTATCTCA
GCGATCTGTCTATTTCGTTCATCCATAGTTGCCTGACTCCCCGTCGTGTAGATAACTACGATACGGGAGG
GCTTACCATCTGGCCCCAGTGCTGCAATGATACCGCGAGACCCACGCTCACCGGCTCCAGATTTATCAGC
AATAAACCAGCCAGCCGGAAGGGCCGAGCGCAGAAGTGGTCCTGCAACTTTATCCGCCTCCATCCAGTCT
ATTAATTGTTGCCGGGAAGCTAGAGTAAGTAGTTCGCCAGTTAATAGTTTGCGCAACGTTGTTGCCATTG
CTACAGGCATCGTGGTGTCACGCTCGTCGTTTGGTATGGCTTCATTCAGCTCCGGTTCCCAACGATCAAG
GCGAGTTACATGATCCCCCATGTTGTGCAAAAAAGCGGTTAGCTCCTTCGGTCCTCCGATCGTTGTCAGA
AGTAAGTTGGCCGCAGTGTTATCACTCATGGTTATGGCAGCACTGCATAATTCTCTTACTGTCATGCCAT
CCGTAAGATGCTTTTCTGTGACTGGTGAGTACTCAACCAAGTCATTCTGAGAATAGTGTATGCGGCGACC
GAGTTGCTCTTGCCCGGCGTCAATACGGGATAATACCGCGCCACATAGCAGAACTTTAAAAGTGCTCATC
ATTGGAAAACGTTCTTCGGGGCGAAAACTCTCAAGGATCTTACCGCTGTTGAGATCCAGTTCGATGTAAC
CCACTCGTGCACCCAACTGATCTTCAGCATCTTTTACTTTCACCAGCGTTTCTGGGTGAGCAAAAACAGG
AAGGCAAAATGCCGCAAAAAAGGGAATAAGGGCGACACGGAAATGTTGAATACTCATACTCTTCCTTTTT
CAATATTATTGAAGCATTTATCAGGGTTATTGTCTCATGAGCGGATACATATTTGAATGTATTTAGAAAA
ATAAACAAATAGGGGTTCCGCGCACATTTCCCCGAAAAGTGCCACCTGAACGAAGCATCTGTGCTTCATT
TTGTAGAACAAAAATGCAACGCGAGAGCGCTAATTTTTCAAACAAAGAATCTGAGCTGCATTTTTACAGA
ACAGAAATGCAACGCGAAAGCGCTATTTTACCAACGAAGAATCTGTGCTTCATTTTTGTAAAACAAAAAT
GCAACGCGAGAGCGCTAATTTTTCAAACAAAGAATCTGAGCTGCATTTTTACAGAACAGAAATGCAACGC
GAGAGCGCTATTTTACCAACAAAGAATCTATACTTCTTTTTTGTTCTACAAAAATGCATCCCGAGAGCGC
TATTTTTCTAACAAAGCATCTTAGATTACTTTTTTTCTCCTTTGTGCGCTCTATAATGCAGTCTCTTGAT
AACTTTTTGCACTGTAGGTCCGTTAAGGTTAGAAGAAGGCTACTTTGGTGTCTATTTTCTCTTCCATAAA
AAAAGCCTGACTCCACTTCCCGCGTTTACTGATTACTAGCGAAGCTGCGGGTGCATTTTTTCAAGATAAA
GGCATCCCCGATTATATTCTATACCGATGTGGATTGCGCATACTTTGTGAACAGAAAGTGATAGCGTTGA
TGATTCTTCATTGGTCAGAAAATTATGAACGGTTTCTTCTATTTTGTCTCTATATACTACGTATAGGAAA
TGTTTACATTTTCGTATTGTTTTCGATTCACTCTATGAATAGTTCTTACTACAATTTTTTTGTCTAAAGA
GTAATACTAGAGATAAACATAAAAAATGTAGAGGTCGAGTTTAGATGCAAGTTCAAGGAGCGAAAGGTGG
ATGGGTAGGTTATATAGGGATATAGCACAGAGATATATAGCAAAGAGATACTTTTGAGCAATGTTTGTGG
AAGCGGTATTCGCAATATTTTAGTAGCTCGTTACAGTCCGGTGCGTTTTTGGTTTTTTGAAAGTGCGTCT
TCAGAGCGCTTTTGGTTTTCAAAAGCGCTCTGAAGTTCCTATACTTTCTAGAGAATAGGAACTTCGGAAT
AGGAACTTCAAAGCGTTTCCGAAAACGAGCGCTTCCGAAAATGCAACGCGAGCTGCGCACATACAGCTCA
CTGTTCACGTCGCACCTATATCTGCGTGTTGCCTGTATATATATATACATGAGAAGAACGGCATAGTGCG
TGTTTATGCTTAAATGCGTACTTATATGCGTCTATTTATGTAGGATGAAAGGTAGTCTAGTACCTCCTGT
GATATTATCCCATTCCATGCGGGGTATCGTATGCTTCCTTCAGCACTACCCTTTAGCTGTTCTATATGCT
GCCACTCCTCAATTGGATTAGTCTCATCCTTCAATGCTATCATTTCCTTTGATATTGGATCATACTAAGA
AACCATTATTATCATGACATTAACCTATAAAAATAGGCGTATCACGAGGCCCTTTCGTCTCGCGCGTTTC
GGTGATGACGGTGAAAACCTCTGACACATGCAGCTCCCGGAGACGGTCACAGCTTGTCTGTAAGCGGATG
CCGGGAGCAGACAAGCCCGTCAGGGCGCGTCAGCGGGTGTTGGCGGGTGTCGGGGCTGGCTTAACTATGC
GGCATCAGAGCAGATTGTACTGAGAGTGCACCATACCACCTTTTCAATTCATCATTTTTTTTTTATTCTT
TTTTTTGATTTCGGTTTCCTTGAAATTTTTTTGATTCGGTAATCTCCGAACAGAAGGAAGAACGAAGGAA
GGAGCACAGACTTAGATTGGTATATATACGCATATGTAGTGTTGAAGAAACATGAAATTGCCCAGTATTC
TTAACCCAACTGCACAGAACAAAAACCTGCAGGAAACGAAGATAAATCATGTCGAAAGCTACATATAAGG
AACGTGCTGCTACTCATCCTAGTCCTGTTGCTGCCAAGCTATTTAATATCATGCACGAAAAGCAAACAAA
CTTGTGTGCTTCATTGGATGTTCGTACCACCAAGGAATTACTGGAGTTAGTTGAAGCATTAGGTCCCAAA
ATTTGTTTACTAAAAACACATGTGGATATCTTGACTGATTTTTCCATGGAGGGCACAGTTAAGCCGCTAA
AGGCATTATCCGCCAAGTACAATTTTTTACTCTTCGAAGACAGAAAATTTGCTGACATTGGTAATACAGT
CAAATTGCAGTACTCTGCGGGTGTATACAGAATAGCAGAATGGGCAGACATTACGAATGCACACGGTGTG
GTGGGCCCAGGTATTGTTAGCGGTTTGAAGCAGGCGGCAGAAGAAGTAACAAAGGAACCTAGAGGCCTTT
TGATGTTAGCAGAATTGTCATGCAAGGGCTCCCTATCTACTGGAGAATATACTAAGGGTACTGTTGACAT
TGCGAAGAGCGACAAAGATTTTGTTATCGGCTTTATTGCTCAAAGAGACATGGGTGGAAGAGATGAAGGT
TACGATTGGTTGATTATGACACCCGGTGTGGGTTTAGATGACAAGGGAGACGCATTGGGTCAACAGTATA
GAACCGTGGATGATGTGGTCTCTACAGGATCTGACATTATTATTGTTGGAAGAGGACTATTTGCAAAGGG
AAGGGATGCTAAGGTAGAGGGTGAACGTTACAGAAAAGCAGGCTGGGAAGCATATTTGAGAAGATGCGGC
CAGCAAAACTAAAAAACTGTATTATAAGTAAATGCATGTATACTAAACTCACAAATTAGAGCTTCAATTT
AATTATATCAGTTATTACCCTATGCGGTGTGAAATACCGCACAGATGCGTAAGGAGAAAATACCGCATCA
GGAAATTGTAAGCGTTAATATTTTGTTAAAATTCGCGTTAAATTTTTGTTAAATCAGCTCATTTTTTAAC
CAATAGGCCGAAATCGGCAAAATCCCTTATAAATCAAAAGAATAGACCGAGATAGGGT
[37 nt withheld, positions 4399-4435]
AAAGAACGTGGACTCCAACGTCAAAGG
[49 nt withheld, positions 4463-4511]
T
[91 nt withheld, positions 4513-4603]
G
[124 nt withheld, positions 4605-4728]
CCATTCGCCATTCAGGCTGCGCAACTGTTGGGAAGGGCGATCGGTGCGGGCCTCTTCGCTATTACGCCAG
CTGGCGAAAGGGGGATGTGCTGCAAGGCGATTAAGTTGGGTAACGCCAGGGTTTTCCCAGTCACGACGCT
GGAGAAGCTCATTCCACCCGAAATGCCCGTGAACTTGCCCTTGTTTGCGCGGGCCTTCTTGCGCTCTGCT
CGGATACGCTCGACATCGCTGAGGAGCTCGGCGAGTTCCTTGGCGCGGTTGCGGACGTTGATACCCTGGT
CTTTGCCGTTCTGGTCGATAAAATGGAACTGGCGCAGCATCTTGAGGAGGGTAAGATGCGACCGAGCATC
GTCCACCACTCGTTCGGAACCGTGCTTAATCAGGTACTCTAGTAGTTGAAGGGCCTTGTAGATCTGGCGC
CATTCTTCGGCGGACTTTTCTGTGAAACGGCGGTAAATCATGGGCATGATTTCGTTGAGTGTTTGGCTAA
GAACAAGGAGGGAAACGCAAGTTAGCCGCGTTCGTATACAAGCGAGCAGTTCTCGAGAACGTACTAGTTG
AAGGTGCCATCGGCGATCTCTTGCATCAAAGTCGACGATGCACCCCAAGGTTCATTGTTGGTGGCCTCGC
GCACCTGGGTTCGCTGTCAGCTCCCGTTCCATGGTCTCTTGTCTGGGATCAAGTATATGGCGAAGGGCGC
AAGAGAATGGTGCCAGTGTGGCGCGTGGATACGGGCATACCTTGGACTCCATCTCGGTATAGTTCATGAC
AGCTGGTTGGAGCCATTGTCAGCACCCTGAACACGAAATCATGAGGGAGTCTTGGTTCTGGACTAGGTGG
TCACCTACCATTTTGAACCTTTCGTACGCCAGCCTTGATGTCGTAGAGTGTCAGGTTGGACACGGTATCC
TTGAGGCTATTGAAATCCATTGCGTAAACGTGTCTATCGCCGGAGTTGCTGGGAATTGTTCTGATGGGCT
AAGGTAATTCTTCTCTAGATCCAATCTGAGCCTCGCGGTGATGATTGCCAGACGGGCGGGATGCTGTGGC
GACTTGGTGGTTTTTGTTCGGGCTGATCGCTTTCAGGGCGACGTTTCACGGTCTTGTCGGGATCAGATGG
ACATTGAGGTGCGGAATTATACGATTTAGGTGACTGCAGGCCATACAGATCTCCCTAGACGCCGGGCCAA
TCCGTTCCTTGCACCTTCTCTCACACATGCAGGTTTTGGAATGTGGCTTCATCGTGTCCAGAACTGGGCG
CATTGGGGCCAGGCTCAGTGTCAGTGTAGGGATCGATGTACATATGGCAGTTGACAGCGAGAGAGCCAGG
TGTCACAGGCAGTCCGTCAGTGGCCGCGGTGGTGGCCACGCACTTTCTGCAGGAGCCGTCTGGGGTGCGT
GCAGCTGGCGGCCGCTTCCGGGCATACGGCTTGTGTAACGAGGGTGTTGACCCTCGGCTTGGCGCTTGAA
CTTGGCGCTGCGGTCCCCCCACAGTTGACCACAATCCCCGGCCAATCGAACGACGGCAACAAGGGCGCAC
TAGCCAGTGAACGCCTGGGGATAGTGGGTGGTCAAAGAGAATTGGGCAAACGAGACGACAATGGAGGGTG
AACCGGGAATAATAAACAGCTGGTGAGACCACCCATCAAACGAATCACCCCACCATGGGATGCCCTCAGA
TGCCCTCCATGCCACCATAAGGAATGATCTTACGGCTTGCCGAAGTTAACAGGCCTGCTTTTGCATATGA
ACGAGAGCCTGGTGTTGCATTCCACATTGGCTATCTACAGTACCTACCCAACCTACACACCCTGATGCGA
AAGGGACAGAAGGGGAGAAGGATACATACATATACCTGACTCGTGCCCATCAACAACAGAGAAAGGGTGA
TCGCTGAACACATCAGAGCATCTCTTCCCCCCTGGCGACTAAAAGTGCTCCCAATCTCGTCTTACATCTG
ATACGTTGTTCAAACTCCGCAACCCGATCTGCACACTGCCCTGCCTTGGCCCTTCTTGGAGTCTCCGCTT
CCCCACGCCATCTCACGCTCGAGGACTCCGCTGCTAGGTATGAGCTAGGCCTGCCGTCGACAGGATCCAC
CAGACGTCAACAATAACCCATCTTGGAAATACATAAGAAGACGTCACTTCCCTCCCTTTTCGAAAGGAAG
AGATCATCATCAGCATCCATCATGGCTGGTCTTTTTGGTTCCGCCGCCGCATCCGCGAGCAACACCCTCG
GCGATCTTAAGCAGGATGTCGAGCTCGGCCAACCCCCCGAGGACAGCATCAGCGACCTTGCCTTCAACCC
CAACCCCGCCGACCAGAAGGACTTCCTCGCCGTAGCCAGCTGGGACAAGAAGACACGCATTTACGAGATC
TTGAGTAATGGTCAAGGTCAGGGACAGGCCATGATTGAGCATGATGCCCCCGTTTTCTCTTGCGATTTCT
TCAAGGTATGTTTGCGTCGATTGGCCTGGCAGGTAGCCCGACAAAACACTGACATGCACTTCTCCCAACA
GGACGGCACAAAGGTCATTTCCGCCGGCGCCGACAAGGCCGCCAAGGTTCTCGATTTGGCCACCGGTCAG
TCGATGCAGGTCGCTGCTCACGATATGCCCATCAAGTGCGTTCGCTACTTCGAGGCCAATGGCACGCCCA
TGGCGGTGACAGGTGGCTGGGACAAGCAGATCAAGTACTGGGATTTCCGCTCCGCGAACCCGGCCGCCAC
GGTGCAGGCCCAGGAGCGCGTTTATACCATGGATGTGCGCGACAACTTGCTCGTGGTCGGAACCGCTGAT
CGCTATATCAACGTGATCAACCTGAAGGACCCCGGCAAGTTCTACAAGACAATGCAGAGCCCTCTTAAAT
GGCAGACTCGTGTGGTCAGCTGCTTCAACGATTCTCAGGGCTTTGCTATCGGCTCGATCGAGGGTAGATG
CGCCATTCAATATGTGGAGGACAAGGATTCTGCGTACGCCTTCACCTCCTCCCCCTTTACTATCCCATCT
GCCGAATACGCTGACTAACTGACTTGTTTTCCAGCTCCAACTTCTCTTTCAAATGCCACCGCGACCCCGC
CCAAGGCAACACCACGGCCGTCCACGCTGTCAACGACATCTCCTTCCACCCCCAACACGGCACCTTCAGC
ACAGCCGGTAGCGACGGCACCTTCCACTTCTGGGACAAGGACGCCAAGCACCGTCTCAAGGGTTACCCCA
ACGTCGGCGGCAGCATCACCTCGACAACGTTCAACAAGACCGGCAGCATCTTTGCCTACGCCATTAGTTA
TGACTGGAGCAAGGGGTACCAAGGCAACTCGCCCACGTACCCGACCAAGGTCATGCTCCACCCAGTACAG
CAGGACGAGTGCAAGCCCCGTCCGAGCGTTAAGAAGAGGGCTGGTATTGGTTTGGCTATTGCTGGCATGA
GCAAAGGAGAAGAACTTTTCACTGGAGTTGTCCCAATTCTTGTTGAACTCGATGGTGATGTTAATGGCCA
CAAATTTTCCGTCCGCGGAGAGGGTGAAGGTGATGCTACAAACGGAAAACTCACCCTTAAATTTATTTGC
ACTACTGGAAAACTCCCTGTTCCGTGGCCAACACTTGTCACTACTCTGACCTATGGTGTTCAATGCTTTT
CCCGCTATCCGGATCACATGAAACGCCATGACTTTTTCAAGTCCGCCATGCCCGAAGGTTATGTCCAGGA
ACGCACTATCTCCTTCAAAGATGACGGCACCTACAAGACGCGCGCTGAAGTCAAGTTTGAAGGTGATACC
CTTGTTAATCGCATCGAGCTCAAGGGCATTGATTTTAAAGAAGATGGAAACATTCTTGGACACAAACTCG
AGTACAACTTTAACTCCCACAATGTCTACATCACGGCCGACAAACAAAAGAATGGAATCAAAGCTAACTT
CAAAATTCGCCACAACGTTGAAGATGGTTCCGTTCAACTCGCCGACCATTATCAACAAAATACTCCAATT
GGCGATGGCCCTGTCCTTCTCCCAGACAACCATTACCTGTCGACACAATCCGTCCTTTCGAAAGATCCCA
ACGAAAAGCGCGACCACATGGTCCTTCTTGAGTTTGTCACTGCTGCTGGCATTACACATGGCATGGATGA
GCTCTACAAAGCCCAGGTGCAGTTGGTCGAATCCGGCGGTGCCCTGGTTCAACCGGGTGGTAGCCTGCGC
CTGTCCTGTGCGGCGTCCGGCTTCCCAGTTAATCGCTATAGCATGCGCTGGTACCGCCAAGCGCCTGGCA
AGGAGCGCGAGTGGGTCGCGGGTATGAGCTCGGCGGGTGATCGCAGCAGCTACGAAGATTCCGTTAAAGG
CCGCTTTACCATCAGCCGCGACGATGCGCGCAATACCGTCTACCTGCAAATGAACAGCCTGAAGCCGGAG
GACACCGCCGTCTATTACTGCAATGTTAATGTGGGTTTTGAATACTGGGGCCAGGGTACGCAAGTTACCG
TTTCCTAACTAGAGGATCCGACACTATAGAATACCTAGACAGTTTGCAGGTCATGTGAATGTTATCGCCA
ACACATTGAATGCTAAACAGATTACCTCCAACGCCTAGATGAAACCAAATTACCCTTGCCTTCTTTTTTT
TTACGCCGTTAATGCAGTTGTGATAGAGACCATGCAACGTCTTCTAAACGGAGACACAAACACATTCGAG
TCGATCAGATCGAAATGACTTGTTCCTGTACCTCGTCACCATCCAGCCACCGTCTGAAATAGACGCAGTT
GCTGGGGCTGACAGGTCCGCCTTCCTCGCACATATCATAGACAGGGCACCGCCCACAAGGCGCCTCCATA
AGGCCACTTGCACTCGGCTCAACTCCCATAAATGAGGTAACAATGCCTCCTTTGGTTGGATCATGGTCGA
GGCGTCGTTGATTGCACGTCCTCGGATCCTGTTTGGGGATGCGCGTCACACGGTACCCCTTGCGCCCATT
GACCTTGACAGGCTCTACTAAGCCATCGTAGTATAGCACATCCACCAACTGCTGGATATCCGCCTCGCTC
AACGTCGTATTATTCGTGATGCCGGCGTGGTGGATGAACTTTGCAATGTCCGACACAGTCGGGTACGACT
TGTAACCGGCCGGGAGAGGCAGCAATTGCGGCTTGCCGGGCCTGGTCTTCTTGGCCGGTGCCGGTGCCGC
CGTGTCGTCGTTGGAAATCTCGCCCGCGCTGCGCTTCGTCCCCTTGGAAATATCCTCCGAGTGGGGAATG
GTCCCCTGAACCACGCCCTTCTTGGGATTCTTTTCACGCTGCTGTGCTCCTCCTCCTTGTGCTCCTACTC
CTGGTACTCCAGCACCGCCGCCGTGGGAAGTATATGTCGATTTCTGCTTGATAAAGTCAAACACAATTTC
CTGTAGCTCGTTGATGAAGGCCGTGTCGAGCTCGCCCTCAGTAAACCAGGGGCCACCTGTGGCGCGATCG
GAGGGACGTAGGTTCGCCTTGATGTACATCTTCTTGTTGGGGTGCTCGACGTTCTTCATGCTGGCGATGT
AGCCCTTTTGCTCGAGATACTTGATGCAATGCTTCATAAGCGAGTCGGCCATGTTGAGCTTGTTCTTGAT
GGTCCGGTTCCAGATGCCGTCGGCCCCGGCTTCGTCGACCATGGCGTATACCATCATTATTTCGGAGTTG
GGGAGGGAGGTGTACCTTTTGGGAGGAAGGGGAGGTTAGTTGGTGTGCTCGGTTGGCTGTTTCCTGTGTG
AAATTGTTATCCGCTCACAATTCCACACAACATACGAGCCGGAAGCATAAAGTGTAAAGCCTGGGGTGCC
TAATGAGTGAGCTAACTCACATTAATTGCGTTGCGCTCACTGCCCGCTTTCCAGTCGGGAAACCTGTCGT
GCCAGCTGCATTAATGAATCGGCCAACGCGCGGGGAGAGGCGGTTTGTGTATTGGGCGCTCTTCCGCTTC
CTCGCTCACTGACTCGCTGCGCTCGGTCGTTCGGCTGCGGCGAGCGGTATCAGCTCACTCAAAGGCGGTA
ATACGGTTATCCACAGAATCAGGGGATAACGCAGGAAAGAACATGTGAGCAAAAGGCCAGCAAAAGGCCA
GGAACCGTAAAAAGGCCGCGTTGCTGGCGTTTTTCCATAGGCTCCGCCCCCCTGACGAGCATCACAAAAA
TCGACGCTCAAGTCAGAGGTGGCGAAACCCGACAGGACTATAAAGATACCAGGCGTTTCCCCCTGGAAGC
TCCCTCGTGCGCTCTCCTGTTCCGACCCTGCCGCTTACCGGATACCTGTCCGCCTTTCTCCCTTCGGGAA
GCGTGGCGCTTTCTCATAGCTCACGCTGTAGGTATCTCAGTTCGGTGTAGGTCG
